Addgene plasmid #15334: FLAG-H2AZ
Depositing lab: Joan Conaway & Ronald Conaway. Depositing organization: Stowers Institute for Medical Research. Publication: The mammalian YL1 protein is a shared subunit of the TRRAP/TIP60 histone acetyltransferase and SRCAP complexes. Cai Y, Jin J, Florens L, Swanson SK, Kusch T, Li B, Workman JL, Washburn MP, Conaway RC, Conaway JW. J Biol Chem. 2005 Apr 8. 280(14):13665-70. 10.1074/jbc.M500001200 PubMed 15647280.
Backbone
  Vector backbone: pcDNA5 FRT
  Backbone size w/o insert (bp): 5070
  Vector type: Mammalian Expression
Growth in bacteria
  Bacterial resistance: Ampicillin, 100 μg/mL
  Growth temperature: 37°C
  Growth strain: DH5alpha
  Copy number: High Copy
Gene/Insert
  Gene/Insert name: H2A histone family, member Z (alt name: H2AFZ)
  Species: H. sapiens (human)
  Insert size (bp): 386
  Entrez Gene: H2AZ1 (a.k.a. H2A.Z-1, H2A.z, H2A/z, H2AFZ, H2AZ)
  Tag / fusion protein: FLAG (C terminal on insert)
  Cloning method: Restriction Enzyme; 5′ cloning site BamHI (not destroyed); 3′ cloning site XhoI (not destroyed)
  Sequencing primers: 5′ T7
Terms and licenses: Academic/Nonprofit Terms; Industry Terms: Not Available to Industry
How to cite: FLAG-H2AZ was a gift from Joan Conaway & Ronald Conaway (Addgene plasmid # 15334)
