[The description below was written by a language model from this plasmid's Addgene catalogue record.]
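Description:
FLAG-H2AZ is a mammalian expression plasmid built on the pcDNA5 FRT backbone (about 5.1 kb without insert) that carries the human histone variant H2A.Z (H2AFZ, now designated H2AZ1). The roughly 386 bp coding insert was placed between BamHI and XhoI sites, both of which remain intact, so the fragment can be excised or exchanged. According to the record, the FLAG epitope is fused at the C terminus of the histone. The plasmid is maintained in E. coli as a high-copy construct under ampicillin selection. A T7 primer is listed for sequencing into the 5′ end of the insert, which indicates a T7 priming site upstream of the cloning region.

The record does not list the promoter or other regulatory features, and no feature table is provided. pcDNA5 FRT vectors in general drive the insert from a strong constitutive viral promoter. They also carry an FRT site next to a promoterless hygromycin resistance gene. When the plasmid is co-delivered with Flp recombinase into a host line with a matching genomic FRT site, it integrates at that single defined locus, and hygromycin selection then yields isogenic stable lines. It can also be used for transient transfection.

The FLAG tag allows detection and affinity purification of H2A.Z and its associated proteins with anti-FLAG reagents. This fits the associated publication on the subunit composition of the mammalian TRRAP/TIP60 histone acetyltransferase and SRCAP chromatin-remodelling complexes, although the record does not state how this particular construct was used in that work.
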