>Addgene plasmid #15334 | FLAG-H2AZ | addgene partial sequence | sequence record 21784 | 15334 with CMV-F
AGAGCTCTCTGGCTAACTAGAGAACCCACTGCTTACTGGCTTATCGAAATTAATACGACTCACTATAGGG
AGACCCAAGCTGGCTAGCGTTTAAACTTAAGCTTGGTACCGAGCTCGGATCCATGGCTGGCGGTAAGGCT
GGAAAGGACTCCGGAAAGGCCAAGACAAAGGCGGTTTCCCGCTCGCAGAGAGCCGGCTTGCAGTTCCCAG
TGGGCCGTATTCATCGACACCTAAAATCTAGGACGACCAGTCATGGACGTGTGGGCGCGACTGCCGCTGT
GTACAGCGCAGCCATCCTGGAGTACCTCACCGCAGAGGTACTTGAACTGGCAGGAAATGCATCAAAAGAC
TTAAAGGTAAAGCGTATTACCACTCGTCACTTGCAACTTGCTATTCGTGGAGATGAAGAATTGGATTCTC
TCATCAAGGCTACAATTGCTGGTGGTGGTGTCATTCCACACATCCACAAATCTCTGATTGGGAAGAAAGG
ACAACAGAAGACTGTCTAACTCGAGTCTAGAGGGCCCGTTTAAACCCGCTGATCAGCCTCGACTGTGCCT
TCTAGTTGCCAGCCATCTGTTGTTTGCCCCTCCCCCGTGCCTTCCTTGACCCTGGAAGGTGCCACTCCCA
CTGTCCTTTCCTAATAAAATGAGGAAATTGCATCGCATTGTCTGAGTAGGTGTCATTCTATTCTGGGGGG
TGGGGTGGGGCAGGACAGCAAGGGGGAGGATTGGGAAGACAATAGCAGGCATGCTGGGGA
