>Addgene plasmid #15334 | FLAG-H2AZ | addgene partial sequence | sequence record 21785 | T7 5'-TAATACGACTCACTATAGGG-3'
GTACCGAGCTCGGATCCATGGCTGGCGGTAAGGCTGGAAAGGACTCCGGAAAGGCCAAGACAAAGGCGGT
TTCCCGCTCGCAGAGAGCCGGCTTGCAGTTCCCAGTGGGCCGTATTCATCGACACCTAAAATCTAGGACG
ACCAGTCATGGACGTGTGGGCGCGACTGCCGCTGTGTACAGCGCAGCCATCCTGGAGTACCTCACCGCAG
AGGTACTTGAACTGGCAGGAAATGCATCAAAAGACTTAAAGGTAAAGCGTATTACCACTCGTCACTTGCA
ACTTGCTATTCGTGGAGATGAAGAATTGGATTCTCTCATCAAGGCTACAATTGCTGGTGGTGGTGTCATT
CCACACATCCACAAATCTCTGATTGGGAAGAAAGGACAACAGAAGACTGTCTAACTCGAGTCTAGAGGGC
CCGTTTAAACCCGCTGATCAGCCTCGACTGTGCCTTCTAGTTGCCAGCCATCTGTTGTTTGCCCCTCCCC
CGTGCCTTCCTTGACCCTGGGAAGTGCCACTCCCACTGTCCTTTTC
